Addgene plasmid #124641: pAAV-EF1a-DIO-FLPo-Myc
Purpose: AAV-mediated Cre-dependent expression of FLPo recombinase under EF1a promoter
Depositing lab: David Dupret. Depositing organization: University of Oxford. Publication: A Hippocampus-Accumbens Tripartite Neuronal Motif Guides Appetitive Memory in Space. Trouche S, Koren V, Doig NM, Ellender TJ, El-Gaby M, Lopes-Dos-Santos V, Reeve HM, Perestenko PV, Garas FN, Magill PJ, Sharott A, Dupret D. Cell. 2019 Mar 7;176(6):1393-1406.e16. doi: 10.1016/j.cell.2018.12.037. Epub 2019 Feb 14. PubMed 30773318.
Backbone
  Vector backbone: pAAV-Ef1a-DIO
  Backbone manufacturer: Karl Deisseroth (pAAV-Ef1a-DIO-hChR2(E123T/T159C)-mCherry, Addgene 35510)
  Backbone size w/o insert (bp): 5603
  Total vector size (bp): 6932
  Vector type: Mammalian Expression, AAV, Cre/Lox
Growth in bacteria
  Bacterial resistance: Ampicillin, 100 μg/mL
  Growth temperature: 37°C
  Growth strain: NEB Stable
  Copy number: High Copy
Gene/Insert
  Gene/Insert name: FLPo (alt name: FLP)
  Species: S. cerevisiae (budding yeast)
  Insert size (bp): 1329
  Promoter: EF1a
  Tag / fusion protein: myc tag (C terminal on insert)
  Cloning method: Restriction Enzyme; 5′ cloning site AscI (not destroyed); 3′ cloning site NheI (not destroyed)
  Sequencing primers: 5′ CACCCACACAAAGGAAAAGGGCC; 3′ GCAATAGCATGATACAAAGG
Terms and licenses: Academic/Nonprofit Terms; Industry Terms: Not Available to Industry
How to cite: pAAV-EF1a-DIO-FLPo-Myc was a gift from David Dupret (Addgene plasmid # 124641 ; http://n2t.net/addgene:124641 ; RRID:Addgene_124641)
