[The description below was written by a language model from this plasmid's Addgene catalogue record and pLannotate feature annotations shown in this document.]
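Description:
pAAV-EF1a-DIO-FLPo-Myc is an adeno-associated virus transfer plasmid for Cre-dependent expression of the FLPo recombinase in mammalian cells. It was built on the pAAV-Ef1a-DIO backbone by restriction cloning of the FLPo insert between AscI and NheI sites. In bacteria it is maintained as a high-copy plasmid through a ColE1/pUC-type origin and selected with ampicillin via the β-lactamase gene. An f1 phage origin is also present. The expression cassette lies between AAV2 inverted terminal repeats, which direct replication and packaging of the intervening DNA into AAV particles. The automated annotation finds a complete ITR on the 3′ side but only short ITR fragments on the 5′ side. The sequenced record is also about ten bases shorter than the catalogued total size.

The human EF-1α promoter drives the payload, followed downstream by a WPRE to enhance transcript stability and expression and by the human growth hormone polyadenylation signal. Between promoter and WPRE sits a double-floxed inverted open reading frame (DIO) cassette. FLPo is a mouse codon-optimised, thermostable, nuclear-targeted version of the yeast FLP recombinase, here carrying a C-terminal Myc epitope tag. It is placed in antisense orientation and flanked by paired, oppositely oriented lox2272 and loxP sites. Without Cre, no functional FLPo transcript is made. Cre recombination at one compatible lox pair inverts the coding sequence into the sense orientation. Excision between the other pair then locks it there, allowing EF-1α-driven expression. The construct therefore converts Cre activity into Flp activity, which suits intersectional or sequential viral strategies in which FRT-dependent transgenes are to be activated only in Cre-defined cell populations. The Myc tag allows immunodetection of the recombinase.
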