Features (pLannotate 1.2.2; 24 found; start..end, strand, type, name):
     12..39      +  repeat_region  AAV2 ITR (fragment): inverted terminal repeat of adeno-associated virus serotype 2 inverted
     68..95      +  repeat_region  AAV2 ITR (fragment): inverted terminal repeat of adeno-associated virus serotype 2 inverted
    158..224     +  CDS            small t antigen (fragment): SV40 (simian virus 40) small t antigen
    231..1409    +  promoter       EF-1α promoter: strong constitutive promoter for human elongation factor EF-1α
   1416..1433    +  misc_feature   MCS (fragment): pUC18/19 multiple cloning site
   1440..1473    +  protein_bind   lox2272: Cre-mediated recombination occurs in the 8-bp core sequence (GGATACTT). lox2272 sites are compatible with each other, but incompatible with loxP or loxN sites (Lee and Saito, 1988). Cre recombinase
   1474..1523    -  intron         β-globin intron (fragment): internally truncated intron from human β-globin
   1524..1557    +  protein_bind   loxP: Cre-mediated recombination occurs in the 8-bp core sequence (GCATACAT). Cre recombinase
   1569..1598    -  CDS            Myc: Myc (human c-Myc proto-oncogene) epitope tag
   1599..2894    -  CDS            FLPo: nuclear-targeted site-specific recombinase FLPo is a mouse codon-optimized fusion between the SV40 nuclear localization signal and a thermostable version of the Saccharomyces cerevisiae site-specific recombinase FLP. Recombination occurs at FRT sequences.
   2907..2940    -  protein_bind   lox2272: Cre-mediated recombination occurs in the 8-bp core sequence (GGATACTT). lox2272 sites are compatible with each other, but incompatible with loxP or loxN sites (Lee and Saito, 1988). Cre recombinase
   2941..2990    -  intron         β-globin intron (fragment): internally truncated intron from human β-globin
   2991..3024    -  protein_bind   loxP: Cre-mediated recombination occurs in the 8-bp core sequence (GCATACAT). Cre recombinase
   3025..3049    +  misc_feature   MCS (fragment): pBluescript multiple cloning site
   3049..3637    +  misc_feature   WPRE: woodchuck hepatitis virus posttranscriptional regulatory element
   3669..4145    +  polyA_signal   hGH poly(A) signal: human growth hormone polyadenylation signal
   4185..4325    +  repeat_region  AAV2 ITR: inverted terminal repeat of adeno-associated virus serotype 2 inverted
   4330..4381    -  misc_feature   bom (fragment): basis of mobility region from pBR322
   4400..4855    +  rep_origin     f1 ori (sequence partly withheld): f1 bacteriophage origin of replication; arrow indicates direction of (+) strand synthesis
   4856..4905    -  misc_feature   bom (fragment): basis of mobility region from pBR322
   5007..5042    -  CDS            rop (fragment): Rop protein, which maintains plasmids at low copy number; rop
   5137..5241    +  promoter       AmpR promoter: bla
   5242..6102    +  CDS            AmpR: β-lactamase; bla; confers resistance to ampicillin, carbenicillin, and related antibiotics
   6273..6861    +  rep_origin     ori: high-copy-number ColE1/pMB1/pBR322/pUC origin of replication
>Addgene plasmid #124641 | pAAV-EF1a-DIO-FLPo-Myc | addgene full sequence | sequence record 245621 | Addgene NGS Result
CCTGCAGGCAGCTGCGCGCTCGCTCGCTCACTGAGGCCGCCCGGGCGTCGGGCGACCTTTGGTCGCCCGG
CCTCAGTGAGCGAGCGAGCGCGCAGAGAGGGAGTGGCCAACTCCATCACTAGGGGTTCCTGCGGCCGCAC
GCGTAAGCTTTGCAAAGATGGATAAAGTTTTAAACAGAGAGGAATCTTTGCAGCTAATGGACCTTCTAGG
TCTTGAAAGGAGTGGGAATTGGCTCCGGTGCCCGTCAGTGGGCAGAGCGCACATCGCCCACAGTCCCCGA
GAAGTTGGGGGGAGGGGTCGGCAATTGAACCGGTGCCTAGAGAAGGTGGCGCGGGGTAAACTGGGAAAGT
GATGTCGTGTACTGGCTCCGCCTTTTTCCCGAGGGTGGGGGAGAACCGTATATAAGTGCAGTAGTCGCCG
TGAACGTTCTTTTTCGCAACGGGTTTGCCGCCAGAACACAGGTAAGTGCCGTGTGTGGTTCCCGCGGGCC
TGGCCTCTTTACGGGTTATGGCCCTTGCGTGCCTTGAATTACTTCCACCTGGCTGCAGTACGTGATTCTT
GATCCCGAGCTTCGGGTTGGAAGTGGGTGGGAGAGTTCGAGGCCTTGCGCTTAAGGAGCCCCTTCGCCTC
GTGCTTGAGTTGAGGCCTGGCCTGGGCGCTGGGGCCGCCGCGTGCGAATCTGGTGGCACCTTCGCGCCTG
TCTCGCTGCTTTCGATAAGTCTCTAGCCATTTAAAATTTTTGATGACCTGCTGCGACGCTTTTTTTCTGG
CAAGATAGTCTTGTAAATGCGGGCCAAGATCTGCACACTGGTATTTCGGTTTTTGGGGCCGCGGGCGGCG
ACGGGGCCCGTGCGTCCCAGCGCACATGTTCGGCGAGGCGGGGCCTGCGAGCGCGGCCACCGAGAATCGG
ACGGGGGTAGTCTCAAGCTGGCCGGCCTGCTCTGGTGCCTGGCCTCGCGCCGCCGTGTATCGCCCCGCCC
TGGGCGGCAAGGCTGGCCCGGTCGGCACCAGTTGCGTGAGCGGAAAGATGGCCGCTTCCCGGCCCTGCTG
CAGGGAGCTCAAAATGGAGGACGCGGCGCTCGGGAGAGCGGGCGGGTGAGTCACCCACACAAAGGAAAAG
GGCCTTTCCGTCCTCAGCCGTCGCTTCATGTGACTCCACGGAGTACCGGGCGCCGTCCAGGCACCTCGAT
TAGTTCTCGAGCTTTTGGAGTACGTCGTCTTTAGGTTGGGGGGAGGGGTTTTATGCGATGGAGTTTCCCC
ACACTGAGTGGGTGGAGACTGAAGTTAGGCCAGCTTGGCACTTGATGTAATTCTCCTTGGAATTTGCCCT
TTTTGAGTTTGGATCTTGGTTCATTCTCAAGCCTCAGACAGTGGTTCAAAGTTTTTTTCTTCCATTTCAG
GTGTCGTGAGGTACCGGATCCTCTAGAGTCGACTCCGGAATAACTTCGTATAGGATACTTTATACGAAGT
TATGCAGAATGGTAGCTGGATTGTAGCTGCTATTAGCAATATGAAACCTCTTAATAACTTCGTATAGCAT
ACATTATACGAAGTTATGGCGCGCCTCACAAGTCCTCTTCAGAAATGAGCTTTTGCTCGATCCGCCTGTT
GATGTAGCTGCTCAGGTAGTCCAGCACCTCCTGGCTGATGATGCCGTTCCAGGCGGGGTATCTGATGCTG
CCCTCGGCGCTGCCCTTCAGCTGCTCGATGTGCTGCCACTCCTCGATGGGGTTGGTCTCGTCCTTCAGGG
CGATCATCTCCTTGCTGATGGGGTCGTAGGCGTAGTACCTGGACACCAGGGCGAAGTAGTGGTCGGGGAT
GGCGGTGATCTGGTGGGTGTAGGTGGTCCTGGCCACGGCGGAGGCCCTCTTGTCGCTCCAGTTGCCCACC
ACGTTTGTCAGCTCGGTCAGGCCCTTCATGCTCAGAAAGCTGGTCATCAGGTGCCTGCCGATGTGGCTCT
TAGGGCCGTTCTTGATAGCGAAGATGGGGTAGGGGGCGTTCTTCTTCAGGGCCTTGTTGTAGCTGCGCAC
CAGGTTGTCCTTCAGCAGCTGGTACTCCTGCTTGTTGCTGCTGCTGTTGCCGGTCCTGTTCACTCTCTTC
AGCACGGGCTCGCTGTTCCTCAGGAACTCGTCCAGGTACACCAGGGGGTCGATCCTGCCTCTGGCGCTGA
AAAAGTAGATGTGCCTGGACACGCTTGTCTTGGTCTCGGTCACCAGGCACTGAATGATCACGCCCAGGTA
CTTGTTCTGCACCAGCTTGAAGCTCTTGGGGTCCACGTTCTTGATGTCGCTGAACCTGCCGCAGTTGATG
AATGTGGCCAGGAACAGGAACTGGTACAGGGTCTTGGTCTTGGTGAACCTGCTGGTGTACTCGAAGCTGT
TCAGGATCTTCTCGGTGATCTCCCAGATGCTCTCGCCCTCGGACAGCAGGGCCTTCAGCATCTTCTTGCT
GTGGCTGTTGCCCTTGTCGGCCTCCTCGCTGCTCTCGAACTGCAGCTGCAGGCTGGACACGATGTCGGTG
ATGTCGCTCTGGTGCTTCTGGCCGTTGTAAGGGATGATGGTGAACTCCCAGGCGGGGATCAGCTTCTTCA
GGCTGGCCTCCAGGATGGTGGCCTTCTGGGTCTTGTACTTGAACTGCAGGCTCTTGTTCACGATGTCGAA
GCTCAGGCTGTTGCTGATGATGGTGTTGTAGCTCATGAAGGTGGCCCTCTTGATGGCGGTGCCGTTGTGG
GTGATCATCCAGCACAGGTAGGTCAGCTCGGCGGCACAGCTGGCGATCTTCTCGCCGCTGGGCCTCTCGA
ATCTCTCCACGAACTGCCGCACCAGCACCTTGGGGGGGGTCTTGCACAGGATGTCGAACTGGCTCATCAC
CTTCCTCTTCTTCTTAGGAGCCATGGTGGCGCTAGCATAACTTCGTATAAAGTATCCTATACGAAGTTAT
TTGCCTTAACCCAGAAATTATCACTGTTATTCTTTAGAATGGTGCAAAGAATAACTTCGTATAATGTATG
CTATACGAAGTTATGAATTCGATATCAAGCTTATCGATAATCAACCTCTGGATTACAAAATTTGTGAAAG
ATTGACTGGTATTCTTAACTATGTTGCTCCTTTTACGCTATGTGGATACGCTGCTTTAATGCCTTTGTAT
CATGCTATTGCTTCCCGTATGGCTTTCATTTTCTCCTCCTTGTATAAATCCTGGTTGCTGTCTCTTTATG
AGGAGTTGTGGCCCGTTGTCAGGCAACGTGGCGTGGTGTGCACTGTGTTTGCTGACGCAACCCCCACTGG
TTGGGGCATTGCCACCACCTGTCAGCTCCTTTCCGGGACTTTCGCTTTCCCCCTCCCTATTGCCACGGCG
GAACTCATCGCCGCCTGCCTTGCCCGCTGCTGGACAGGGGCTCGGCTGTTGGGCACTGACAATTCCGTGG
TGTTGTCGGGGAAATCATCGTCCTTTCCTTGGCTGCTCGCCTATGTTGCCACCTGGATTCTGCGCGGGAC
GTCCTTCTGCTACGTCCCTTCGGCCCTCAATCCAGCGGACCTTCCTTCCCGCGGCCTGCTGCCGGCTCTG
CGGCCTCTTCCGCGTCTTCGCCTTCGCCCTCAGACGAGTCGGATCTCCCTTTGGGCCGCCTCCCCGCATC
GATACCGAGCGCTGCTCGAGAGATCTACGGGTGGCATCCCTGTGACCCCTCCCCAGTGCCTCTCCTGGCC
CTGGAAGTTGCCACTCCAGTGCCCACCAGCCTTGTCCTAATAAAATTAAGTTGCATCATTTTGTCTGACT
AGGTGTCCTTCTATAATATTATGGGGTGGAGGGGGGTGGTATGGAGCAAGGGGCAAGTTGGGAAGACAAC
CTGTAGGGCCTGCGGGGTCTATTGGGAACCAAGCTGGAGTGCAGTGGCACAATCTTGGCTCACTGCAATC
TCCGCCTCCTGGGTTCAAGCGATTCTCCTGCCTCAGCCTCCCGAGTTGTTGGGATTCCAGGCATGCATGA
CCAGGCTCAGCTAATTTTTGTTTTTTTGGTAGAGACGGGGTTTCACCATATTGGCCAGGCTGGTCTCCAA
CTCCTAATCTCAGGTGATCTACCCACCTTGGCCTCCCAAATTGCTGGGATTACAGGCGTGAACCACTGCT
CCCTTCCCTGTCCTTCTGATTTTGTAGGTAACCACGTGCGGACCGAGCGGCCGCAGGAACCCCTAGTGAT
GGAGTTGGCCACTCCCTCTCTGCGCGCTCGCTCGCTCACTGAGGCCGGGCGACCAAAGGTCGCCCGACGC
CCGGGCTTTGCCCGGGCGGCCTCAGTGAGCGAGCGAGCGCGCAGCTGCCTGCAGGGGCGCCTGATGCGGT
ATTTTCTCCTTACGCATCTGTGCGGTATTTCACACCGCATA
[95 nt withheld, positions 4382-4476]
T
[46 nt withheld, positions 4478-4523]
C
[141 nt withheld, positions 4525-4665]
CCTTTGACGTTGGAGTCCACGTTCTTT
[37 nt withheld, positions 4693-4729]
ACTCTATCTCGGGCTATTCTTTTGATTTATAAGGGATTTTGCCGATTTCGGTCTATTGGTTAAAAAATGA
GCTGATTTAACAAAAATTTAACGCGAATTTTAACAAAATATTAACGTTTACAATTTTATGGTGCACTCTC
AGTACAATCTGCTCTGATGCCGCATAGTTAAGCCAGCCCCGACACCCGCCAACACCCGCTGACGCGCCCT
GACGGGCTTGTCTGCTCCCGGCATCCGCTTACAGACAAGCTGTGACCGTCTCCGGGAGCTGCATGTGTCA
GAGGTTTTCACCGTCATCACCGAAACGCGCGAGACGAAAGGGCCTCGTGATACGCCTATTTTTATAGGTT
AATGTCATGATAATAATGGTTTCTTAGACGTCAGGTGGCACTTTTCGGGGAAATGTGCGCGGAACCCCTA
TTTGTTTATTTTTCTAAATACATTCAAATATGTATCCGCTCATGAGACAATAACCCTGATAAATGCTTCA
ATAATATTGAAAAAGGAAGAGTATGAGTATTCAACATTTCCGTGTCGCCCTTATTCCCTTTTTTGCGGCA
TTTTGCCTTCCTGTTTTTGCTCACCCAGAAACGCTGGTGAAAGTAAAAGATGCTGAAGATCAGTTGGGTG
CACGAGTGGGTTACATCGAACTGGATCTCAACAGCGGTAAGATCCTTGAGAGTTTTCGCCCCGAAGAACG
TTTTCCAATGATGAGCACTTTTAAAGTTCTGCTATGTGGCGCGGTATTATCCCGTATTGACGCCGGGCAA
GAGCAACTCGGTCGCCGCATACACTATTCTCAGAATGACTTGGTTGAGTACTCACCAGTCACAGAAAAGC
ATCTTACGGATGGCATGACAGTAAGAGAATTATGCAGTGCTGCCATAACCATGAGTGATAACACTGCGGC
CAACTTACTTCTGACAACGATCGGAGGACCGAAGGAGCTAACCGCTTTTTTGCACAACATGGGGGATCAT
GTAACTCGCCTTGATCGTTGGGAACCGGAGCTGAATGAAGCCATACCAAACGACGAGCGTGACACCACGA
TGCCTGTAGCAATGGCAACAACGTTGCGCAAACTATTAACTGGCGAACTACTTACTCTAGCTTCCCGGCA
ACAATTAATAGACTGGATGGAGGCGGATAAAGTTGCAGGACCACTTCTGCGCTCGGCCCTTCCGGCTGGC
TGGTTTATTGCTGATAAATCTGGAGCCGGTGAGCGTGGGTCTCGCGGTATCATTGCAGCACTGGGGCCAG
ATGGTAAGCCCTCCCGTATCGTAGTTATCTACACGACGGGGAGTCAGGCAACTATGGATGAACGAAATAG
ACAGATCGCTGAGATAGGTGCCTCACTGATTAAGCATTGGTAACTGTCAGACCAAGTTTACTCATATATA
CTTTAGATTGATTTAAAACTTCATTTTTAATTTAAAAGGATCTAGGTGAAGATCCTTTTTGATAATCTCA
TGACCAAAATCCCTTAACGTGAGTTTTCGTTCCACTGAGCGTCAGACCCCGTAGAAAAGATCAAAGGATC
TTCTTGAGATCCTTTTTTTCTGCGCGTAATCTGCTGCTTGCAAACAAAAAAACCACCGCTACCAGCGGTG
GTTTGTTTGCCGGATCAAGAGCTACCAACTCTTTTTCCGAAGGTAACTGGCTTCAGCAGAGCGCAGATAC
CAAATACTGTTCTTCTAGTGTAGCCGTAGTTAGGCCACCACTTCAAGAACTCTGTAGCACCGCCTACATA
CCTCGCTCTGCTAATCCTGTTACCAGTGGCTGCTGCCAGTGGCGATAAGTCGTGTCTTACCGGGTTGGAC
TCAAGACGATAGTTACCGGATAAGGCGCAGCGGTCGGGCTGAACGGGGGGTTCGTGCACACAGCCCAGCT
TGGAGCGAACGACCTACACCGAACTGAGATACCTACAGCGTGAGCTATGAGAAAGCGCCACGCTTCCCGA
AGGGAGAAAGGCGGACAGGTATCCGGTAAGCGGCAGGGTCGGAACAGGAGAGCGCACGAGGGAGCTTCCA
GGGGGAAACGCCTGGTATCTTTATAGTCCTGTCGGGTTTCGCCACCTCTGACTTGAGCGTCGATTTTTGT
GATGCTCGTCAGGGGGGCGGAGCCTATGGAAAAACGCCAGCAACGCGGCCTTTTTACGGTTCCTGGCCTT
TTGCTGGCCTTTTGCTCACATGT
